>Addgene plasmid #164537 | GP735 | addgene full sequence | sequence record 325333 | Addgene NGS Result
GACGTCAATGGGGTGGAGACTTGGAAATCCCCGTGAGTCAAACCGCTATCCACGCCCATTGATGTACTGC
CAAAACCGCATCACCATGGTAATAGCGATGACTAATACGTAGATGTACTGCCAAGTAGGAAAGTCCCATA
AGGTCATGTACTGGGCATAATGCCAGGCGGGCCATTTTGCGTCATTGACGTCAATAGGGGGCGTTGTTGG
CAAATGATACACTTGATGTACTGCCAAGTGGGCAGTTTTGCGTAAATACTCCACCCATTGACGTCAATGG
AAAGTCCCTATTGGCGTTACTATGGGAACATTGGTCATTATTGACGTCAATGGGCGGGGGTCGTTGGGCG
GTCAGCCAGGCGGGCCATTTTGCGTAAGTTATGTAACGCGGAACTCCACTAGTCCAAACTGGATCTCTGC
TGTCCGAGTAATAAACCCGAAAATTTTGAATTTTTGTAATTTGTTTTTGTAATTCTTTAGTTTGTATGTC
TGTTGCTATTATGTCTACTATTCTTTCCCCTGCACTGTACCCCCCAATCCCCCCTTTTCTTTTAAAATTG
TGGATGAATACTGCCTATTGTTGAGAATTCGGCGATACCGTCGAGATCCGTTCACTAATCGAATGGATCT
GTCTCTGTCTCTCTCTCCACCTTCTTCTTCTATTCCTTCGGGCCTGTCGGGTCCCCTCGGGGTTGGGAGG
TGGGTCTGAAACGATAATGGTGAATATCCCTGCCTAACTCTATTCACTATAGAAAGTACAGCAAAAACTA
TTCTTAAACCTACCAAGCCTCCTACTATCATTATGAATAATTTTATATACCACAGCCAATTTGTTATGTT
AAACCAATTCCACAAACTTGCCCATTTATCTAATTCCAATAATTCTTGTTCATTCTTTTCTTGCTGGTTT
TGCGATTCTTCAATTAAGGAGTGTATTAAGCTTGTGTAATTGTTAATTTCTCTGTCCCACTCCATCCAGG
TCGTGTGATTCCAAATCTGTTCCAGAGATTTATTACTCCAACTAGCATTCCAAGGCACAGCAGTGGTGCA
AATGAGTTTTCCAGAGCAACCCCAAATCCCCAGGAGCTGTTGATCCTTTAGGTATCTTTCCACAGCCAGG
ATTCTTGCCTGGAGCTGCTTGATGCCCCAGACTGTGAGTTGCAACAGATGCTGTTGCGCCTCAATAGCCC
TCAGCAAATTGTTCTGCTGCTGCACTATACCAGACAATAATTGTCTGGCCTGTACCGTCAGCGTCATTGA
CGCTGCGCCCATAGTGCTTCCTGCTGCTCCCAAGAACCCAAGGAACAAAGCTCCTATTCCCACTGCTCTT
TTTTCTCTCTGCACCACTCTTCTCTTTGCCTTGGTGGGTGCTACTCCTAATGGTTCAATTTTTACTACTT
TATATTTATATAATTCACTTCTCCAATTGTCCCTCATATCTCCTCCTCCAGGTCTGAAGATCAGCGGCCG
GCCGCTTGCTGTGCGGTGGTCTTACTTTTGTTTTGCTCTTCCTCTATCTTGTCTAAAGCTTCCTTGGTGT
CTTTTATCTCTATCCTTTGATGCACACAATAGAGGGTTGCTACTGTATTATATAATGATCTAAGTTCTTC
TGATCCTGTCTGAAGGGATGGTTGTAGCTGTCCCAGTATTTGTCTACAGCCTTCTGATGTTTCTAACAGG
CCAGGATTAACTGCGAATCGTTCTAGCTCCCTGCTTGCCCATACTATATGTTTTAATTTATATTTTTTCT
TTCCCCCTGGCCTTAACCGAATTTTTTCCCATCGCGATCTAATTCTCCCCCGCTTAATACTGACGCTCTC
GCACCCATCTCTCTCCTTCTAGCCTCCGCTAGTCAAAATTTTTGGCGTACTCTGCAGTCGCCGCCCCTCG
CCTCTTGCCGTGCGCGCTTCAGCAAGCCGAGTCCTGCGTCGAGAGAGCTCCTCTGGTTTCCCTTTCGCTT
TCAAGTCCCTGTTCGGGCGCCACTGCTAGAGATTTTCCACACTGACTAAAAGGGTCTGAGGGATCTCTAG
TTACCAGAGTCACACAACAGACGGGCACACACTACTTGAAGCACTCAAGGCAAGCTTTATTGAGGCTTAA
GCAGTGGGTTCCCTAGTTAGCCAGAGAGCTCCCAGGCTCAGATCTGGTCTAACCAGAGAGACCCAGTACA
GGCAAAAAGCAGCTGCTTATATGCAGGATCTGAGGGCTCGCCACTCCCCAGTCCCGCCCAGGCCACGCCT
CCCTGGAAAGTCCCCAGCGGAAAGTCCCTTGTAGCAAGCTCGATATCAGCAGTTCTTGAAGTACTCCGGA
TGCAGCTCTCGGGCCACGTGATGAAATGCTAGGCGGCTGTCAAACCTCCACTCTAACACTTCTCTCTCCG
GGTCATCCATCCCATGCAGGCTCACAGGGTGTAACAAGCTGGTGTTCTCTCCTTTATTGGCCTCTTCTAC
CTTATCTGGCTCAACTGGTACTAGCTTGTAGCACCATCCAAAGGTCAGTGGATATCTGACCCCTGGCCCT
GGTGTGTAGTTCTGCTAATCAGGGAAGTAGCCTTGTGTGTGGTAGATCCACAGATCAAGGATATCTTGTC
TTCTTTGGGAGTGAATTAGCCCTTCCAACTACTAAGTTTGTAGTACATATTTAACAAATACAATTTCTTT
AAAATGAAAATAATTCAGAGGAATCACAGGTTTAGAGTAAATGAAACCACAGGTAATTGGCAGTGGTAAT
AGGGTATGGGGTGGGAAGTTTGGGATGATTTTGGTTAGCTTGAGTTATCCAGTTGATCCAGACATGATAA
GATACATTGATGAGTTTGGACAAACCACAACTAGAATGCAGTGAAAAAAATGCTTTATTTGTGAAATTCG
TAATCATGTCATAGCTGTTTCCTGTGTGAAATTGTTATCCGCTCACAATTCCACACAACATACGAGCCGG
AAGCATAAAGTGTAAAGCCTGGGGTGCCTAATGAGTGAGCTAACTCACATTAATTGCGTTGCGCTCACTG
CCCGCTTTCCAGTCGGGAAACCTGTCGTGCCACGGGGAGCTTTTTGCAAAAGCCTAGGCCTCCAAAAAAG
CCTCCTCACTACTTCTGGAATAGCTCAGAGGCCGAGGCGGCCTCGGCCTCTGCATAAATAAAAAAAATTA
GTCAGCCATGAGCTTGCTGCATTAATGAATCGGCCAACGCGCGGGGAGAGGCGGTTTGCGTATTGGGCGC
TCTTCCGCTTCCTCGCTCACTGACTCGCTGCGCTCGGTCGTTCGGCTGCGGCGAGCGGTATCAGCTCACT
CAAAGGCGGTAATACGGTTATCCACAGAATCAGGGGATAACGCAGGAAAGAACATGTGAGCAAAAGGCCA
GCAAAAGGCCAGGAACCGTAAAAAGGCCGCGTTGCTGGCGTTTTTCCATAGGCTCCGCCCCCCTGACGAG
CATCACAAAAATCGACGCTCAAGTCAGAGGTGGCGAAACCCGACAGGACTATAAAGATACCAGGCGTTTC
CCCCTGGAAGCTCCCTCGTGCGCTCTCCTGTTCCGACCCTGCCGCTTACCGGATACCTGTCCGCCTTTCT
CCCTTCGGGAAGCGTGGCGCTTTCTCATAGCTCACGCTGTAGGTATCTCAGTTCGGTGTAGGTCGTTCGC
TCCAAGCTGGGCTGTGTGCACGAACCCCCCGTTCAGCCCGACCGCTGCGCCTTATCCGGTAACTATCGTC
TTGAGTCCAACCCGGTAAGACACGACTTATCGCCACTGGCAGCAGCCACTGGTAACAGGATTAGCAGAGC
GAGGTATGTAGGCGGTGCTACAGAGTTCTTGAAGTGGTGGCCTAACTACGGCTACACTAGAAGAACAGTA
TTTGGTATCTGCGCTCTGCTGAAGCCAGTTACCTTCGGAAAAAGAGTTGGTAGCTCTTGATCCGGCAAAC
AAACCACCGCTGGTAGCGGTGGTTTTTTTGTTTGCAAGCAGCAGATTACGCGCAGAAAAAAAGGATCTCA
AGAAGATCCTTTGATCTTTTCTACGGGGTCTGACGCTCAGTGGAACGAAAACTCACGTTAAGGGATTTTG
GTCATGAGATTATCAAAAAGGATCTTCACCTAGATCCTTTTAAATTAAAAATGAAGTTTTAAATCAATCT
AAAGTATATATGAGTAAACTTGGTCTGACAGTTACCAATGCTTAATCAGTGAGGCACCTATCTCAGCGAT
CTGTCTATTTCGTTCATCCATAGTTGCCTGACTCCCCGTCGTGTAGATAACTACGATACGGGAGGGCTTA
CCATCTGGCCCCAGTGCTGCAATGATACCGCGAGACCCACGCTCACCGGCTCCAGATTTATCAGCAATAA
ACCAGCCAGCCGGAAGGGCCGAGCGCAGAAGTGGTCCTGCAACTTTATCCGCCTCCATCCAGTCTATTAA
TTGTTGCCGGGAAGCTAGAGTAAGTAGTTCGCCAGTTAATAGTTTGCGCAACGTTGTTGCCATTGCTACA
GGCATCGTGGTGTCACGCTCGTCGTTTGGTATGGCTTCATTCAGCTCCGGTTCCCAACGATCAAGGCGAG
TTACATGATCCCCCATGTTGTGCAAAAAAGCGGTTAGCTCCTTCGGTCCTCCGATCGTTGTCAGAAGTAA
GTTGGCCGCAGTGTTATCACTCATGGTTATGGCAGCACTGCATAATTCTCTTACTGTCATGCCATCCGTA
AGATGCTTTTCTGTGACTGGTGAGTACTCAACCAAGTCATTCTGAGAATAGTGTATGCGGCGACCGAGTT
GCTCTTGCCCGGCGTCAACACGGGATAATACCGCGCCACATAGCAGAACTTTAAAAGTGCTCATCATTGG
AAAACGTTCTTCGGGGCGAAAACTCTCAAGGATCTTACCGCTGTTGAGATCCAGTTCGATGTAACCCACT
CGTGCACCCAACTGATCTTCAGCATCTTTTACTTTCACCAGCGTTTCTGGGTGAGCAAAAACAGGAAGGC
AAAATGCCGCAAAAAAGGGAATAAGGGCGACACGGAAATGTTGAATACTCATACTCTTCCTTTTTCAATA
TTATTGAAGCATTTATCAGGGTTATTGTCTCATGAGCGGATACATATTTGAATGTATTTAGAAAAATAAA
CAAATAGGGGTTCCGCGCACATTTCCCCGAAAAGTGCCACCTGACGTCTAAGAAACCATTATTATCATGA
CATTAACCTATAAAAATAGGCGTATCACGAGGCCCTTTCGTCTTCAAGAATGATCTAGCCCTTTCCTTAA
TCGCCCGGGTGCTAGAGATTTTCCACACTGACTAAAAGGGTCTGAGGGATCTCTAGTTACCAGAGTCACA
CAACAGACGGGCACACACTACTTGAAGCACTCAAGGCAAGCTTTATTGAGGCTTAAGCAGTGGGTTCCCT
AGTTAGCCAGAGAGCTCCCAGGCTCAGATCTGGTCTAACCAGAGAGACCCAGTACAAGCAAAAAGCAGGG
CGCGCCTGTCCTGCAGGTGATCTTGTCTTCGTTGGGAGTGAATTAGCCCTTCCAGTCCCCCCTTTTCTTT
TAAAAAGTGGCTAAGATCTACAGCTGCCTTGTAAGTCATTGGTCTTAAAGGTACCAGGCGGGGAGGCGGC
CCAAAGGGAGATCCGACTCGTCTGAGGGCGAAGGCGAAGACGCGGAAGAGGCCGCAGAGCCGGCAGCAGG
CCGCGGGAAGGAAGGTCCGCTGGATTGAGGGCCGAAGGGACGTAGCAGAAGGACGTCCCGCGCAGAATCC
AGGTGGCAACACAGGCGAGCAGCCAAGGAAAGGACGATGATTTCCCCGACAACACCACGGAATTGTCAGT
GCCCAACAGCCGAGCCCCTGTCCAGCAGCGGGCAAGGCAGGCGGCGATGAGTTCCGCCGTGGCAATAGGG
AGGGGGAAAGCGAAAGTCCCGGAAAGGAGCTGACAGGTGGTGGCAATGCCCCAACCAGTGGGGGTTGCGT
CAGCAAACACAGTGCACACCACGCCACGTTGCCTGACAACGGGCCACAACTCCTCATAAAGAGACAGCAA
CCAGGATTTATACAAGGAGGAGAAAATGAAAGCCATACGGGAAGCAATAGCATGATACAAAGGCATTAAA
GCAGCGTATCCACATAGCGTAAAAGGAGCAACATAGTTAAGAATACCAGTCAATCTTTCACAAATTTTGT
AATCCAGAGGTTGATTAGGATCTCTCGAGTTAGCCCTCCCACACATAACCAGAGGGCAGCAATTCACGAA
TCCCAACTGCCGTCGGCTGTCCATCACTGTCCTTCACTATGGCTTTGATCCCAGGATGCAGATCGAGAAG
CACCTGTCGGCACCGTCCGCAGGGGCTCAAGATGCCCCTGTTCTCATTTCCGATCGCGACGATACAAGTC
AGGTTGCCAGCTGCCGCAGCAGCAGCAGTGCCCAGCACCACGAGTTCTGCACAAGGTCCCCCAGTAAAAT
GATATACATTGACACCAGTGAAGATGCGGCCGTCGCTAGAGAGAGCTGCGCTGGCGACGCTGTAGTCTTC
AGAGATGGGGATGCTGTTGATTGTAGCCGTTGCTCTTTCAATGAGGGTGGATTCTTCTTGAGACAAAGGC
TTGGCCATGGTTGTGGCCATATTATCATCGTGTTTTTCAAAGGAAAACCACGTCCCCGTGGTTCGGGGGG
CCTAGACGTTTTTTTAACCTCGACTAAACACATGTAAAGCATGTGTACCGAGGCCCCAGATCAGATCCCA
TACAATGGGGTACCTTCTGGGCATCCTTCAGCCCCTTGTTGAATACGCTTGAGGAGAGCCATTTGACTCT
TTCCACAACTATCCAACTCACAACGTGGCACTGGGGTTGTGCCGCCTTTGCAGGTGTATCTTATACACGT
GGCTTTTGGCCGCAGAGGCACCTGTCGCCAGGTGGGGGGTTCCGCTGCCTGCAAAGGGTCGCTACAGACG
TTGTTTGTCTTCAAGAAGCTTCCAGAGGAACTGCTTCCTTCACGACATTCAACAGACCTTGCATTCCTTT
GGCGAGAGGGGAAAGACCCCTAGGAATGCTCGTCAAGAAGACAGGGCCAGGTTTCCGGGCCCTCACATTG
CCAAAAGACGGCAATATGGTGGAAAATAACATATAGACAAACGCACACCGGCCTTATTCCAAGCGGCTTC
GGCCAGTAACGTTAGGGGGGGGGAGGGAGAGGGGCGGATCTTACTTACTAAGCTCAACCACCTCTGAGAC
GGAGGACCAGGTGCAGGGTGGACTCTTTCTGGATGTTGTAGTCAGACAGGGTGCGTCCATCTTCCAGCTG
TTTCCCAGCAAAGATCAACCTCTGCTGGTCAGGAGGGATGCCTTCCTTGTCTTGGATCTTTGCCTTGACA
TTCTCAATGGTGTCACTCGGCTCCACTTCGAGAGTGATGGTCTTACCAGTCAGGGTCTTCACGAAGATCT
GCATGGTCGACCCACCACCACCACCATTGAGATCTGCCTTGTCATCGTCATCCTTGTAATCGATGTCATG
ATCTTTATAATCACCGTCATGGTCTTTGTAGTCCATGGTGGCGAAGTCCGAGTCTGCATCCAAGATCTCA
GCCTCCATTAGGTTAGTGCGGGAATGAATGGATCCCAGCCCCTGGAGGCGGCCCTGAGCCCAGACCCGGG
GGGCTGAGGCACCAGGGAGAAATGGATCTTGATGGGGACTAGGCTCTGGGCAGAAGGGGTTGGAGACTAG
AGTCCAGGCTCCCTGTCGGCAGGACTCCCCTGTTCCCCAGGCGTTTGCAGCTACCAGGCACTTCTGCCGA
GGCAGCTGAGGCAGCCGAGGAACTGCACTGGTGGCAGGAACAGGGGCAGAGTGGTGAAGCTCAGGGGCTG
GCCCCAAGGGGCACACCTCCTTCTTCCTCTTCCTCCGCTTTTTCTTCCGGCCCAAACGCTTCTCTAACTC
TGGGGAGATCTCTGCCTCAACCAGCCACATGTTGGCTTGTTCTTCTGGTGGCACTGGAGTTGCCACAGGG
GTAACGGACACATCCTGGGGCAATATGGCTCCTCTCCGAGCCACCATCTTGGTGACATGCTGAGCCCAGG
CAGAGGAGACGTCAGCTGAGGGTTCATTGAGGTCAAAAGCCAAACCCGCAACAGGTCCATCATGGGAGAC
AGTGTGCATGCTGAAGGAGAGCTCCTGGCCCGGGTTCTGCAGCAGCTCACGCCGCTTAGAGAAGGCCTTG
GCGATCATCTTGCTCTTCTTGATTCTCTTGGGCTCATCATCACTGTGCCCAGTCAACCTGCACCAGGTGC
GCCTCCAGATGAGCAGGGTGGCCTTGGTCCAGACCAAGGTGCTCATGGCAATGCCAGTGCCAAACATGGC
AAATAGATTGATCTTCTCCACCAGGAGGCTGGGCCGATTCTTGATCTCACAGTCAGGAATGGGCTTCTTG
GTAGGCAGCCCGATGGTCACGTTGGCTTGGCATAGCACATAGTCCCGGAAGCTACGCTCCCACTCAGCCT
GGTTGAAGAAGTCATAGAAGTGGCAGCTGAAGGTGATGAGCACAAAGCCAAAGGCCAGGAAGCCAAAAAT
GCCCAGGCGCAGCATGGTCTCGTTGATCTTGCTGGCTGCCTTCTCACTCAGAAGCCCAGGGTGGTTGCTC
TTGATGGAGAACAGAGTCATGACCCCTCTGATGAGGAAGTAGCCTCCCACAATAAGCACCAGGCCAATTG
GGGCCAGGACAAAGCCAGCACGGTACCGATAGTTCTTGTAGCCTACAAAACAGATGCCACTCACGGAGTC
TCCATCTACCTGAGCCACAGCCAGGATTGCCACCGTGAGGACAAAGGGGAGTGACCACGTGAGCAGGTGG
AAATAGGATGTCTTGCCCGAGAGAGGCTGGTAGGTGGTGCCCAGGGCTTTGAAGGAGGTGTGCCAGGCAT
AGGTGAGGACCACGAACCAGACTACTCCAGCCATCAAGGCATAGTACACAATGACAAAGATGATGACACA
GGACAGGGTCTCACTGGAGGTGGGCTCCCCAAATCTCATGGTGCCATCTGCTCGGCAAACAATCTCTCGG
CGGGCACCATCCATGAACTGGGCCAGCCAGCCAATGCTGCCCACGAAGAAACACGCATTGACATAGAAGA
GAATAACCGCAGGGTAGCGATTGGAGTTCCGCCAGTCAGCCACAAAGGTGGCCAGTGTGAAGAGCGTGCA
GAGACCAGTGACCGCCCCGAAGGCTGCGATGTAGCTGTGCATGTCCTGGTGCTCGGCCTCGGTGAACAGC
GGGTTCTGACACTGAATCCCACAGCCCTCCACGTCCTCATACCAGCTCTTGGGGTTGTCTGTTCGCACCA
AGGGTGCTTCACATTGGCCTGAGCTGTTGAACTTGATGTTTTGTACCTCGTTTGGGCAGCCTTCAGGGAA
GTGGTCCGGTGTGCAACGCAGAAAGTCAGGCCACCCTCGCTCCCGCTCCACAATGGCACAGGGGCCTCGG
GTGGCCTGGCAGAGGGTACGGCTGGGCAACTCCACTCGGTCATTCTCACACTTGGGCATGTAGACAGCAC
ACAGCAGGGGCTGGATCACTGCCCAGCAGCGGGGGGCATTCCGGAGGCCGGACCAGAGCACGAGCTTGCC
GTGCGCTTCCTCCTGCGAGTCCGAGTCCCCAGCCAGCAGCGTGGTGGTGGCTCCGTAGGGCAGCGCCGAG
CCCAGGCACACGTTGTAGCGCAAAGGCTCGCAGTGGGCGGCCCGGCCGCAGTGGCTCAGCAGCGGCGGCG
GAGGGCTGGTCACCGGCACGTCCCTCCTCGAGCTCCCGCTGGCGCTGTGAGGCCCAGGCCCGGTCACGTT
CCCGCTCAAGGCCGCCCCCCGGCCCGGGCCCCCCAGCAGTACCAGCAGCAGCAACTGCAGCAGCCTCCGG
GGCGCCAGCTCGGGCCCACGCACGGGGCGGCCAGCGGCCATGGTCTGATCATTAATTAAGGCCGCCGGTG
TCTTGAATGGAGGTCAAAACAGCGTGGATGGCGTCTCCAGGCGATCTGACGGTTCACTAAACGAGCTCTG
CTTATATAGACCTCCCACCGTACACGCCTACCGCCCATTTGCGTCAATGGGGCGGAGTTGTTACGACATT
TTGGAAAGTCCCGTTGATTTTGGTGCCAAAACAAACTCCCATT
Features (pLannotate 1.2.2; 27 found; start..end, strand, type, name):
     85..388     -  enhancer       CMV enhancer: human cytomegalovirus immediate early enhancer
    440..557     -  misc_feature   cPPT/CTS: central polypurine tract and central termination sequence of HIV-1
    605..705     -  CDS            Rev (fragment): human immunodeficiency virus 1 (HIV-1) Rev protein; rev; enhances nuclear export of unspliced and incompletely spliced viral mRNAs
   1082..1315    -  misc_feature   RRE: The Rev response element (RRE) of HIV-1 allows for Rev-dependent mRNA export from the nucleus to the cytoplasm.
   1490..1828    -  CDS            HIV-1 gag (fragment): gag protein from human immunodeficiency virus 1; gag
   1812..1937    -  misc_feature   HIV-1 Ψ: packaging signal of human immunodeficiency virus type 1
   1984..2241    -  LTR            5' LTR (truncated): truncated 5' long terminal repeat (LTR) from HIV-1
   2289..2618    -  CDS            nef (fragment): NEF_HV1BR - Experimental evidence at protein level: Swiss-Prot protein existence level 1. Extracellular Nef protein targets CD4(+) T-lymphocytes for apoptosis by interacting with CXCR4 surface receptors (PubMed:14990729). From Human immunodeficiency virus type 1 group M subtype B (isolate BRU/LAI) (HIV-1).
   2785..2868    -  polyA_signal   SV40 poly(A) signal (fragment): SV40 polyadenylation signal
   2902..2918    -  protein_bind   lac operator: The lac repressor binds to the lac operator to inhibit transcription in E. coli. This inhibition can be relieved by adding lactose or isopropyl-β-D-thiogalactopyranoside (IPTG). lac repressor encoded by lacI
   2926..2956    -  promoter       lac promoter: promoter for the E. coli lac operon
   2971..2992    -  protein_bind   CAP binding site: CAP binding activates transcription in the presence of cAMP. E. coli catabolite activator protein
   3005..3042    -  CDS            lacI (fragment): lac repressor; lacI; The lac repressor binds to the lac operator to inhibit transcription in E. coli. This inhibition can be relieved by adding lactose or isopropyl-β-D-thiogalactopyranoside (IPTG).
   3067..3160    -  rep_origin     SV40 ori (fragment): SV40 origin of replication
   3166..3220    -  CDS            lacI (fragment): lac repressor; lacI; The lac repressor binds to the lac operator to inhibit transcription in E. coli. This inhibition can be relieved by adding lactose or isopropyl-β-D-thiogalactopyranoside (IPTG).
   3403..3991    -  rep_origin     ori: high-copy-number ColE1/pMB1/pBR322/pUC origin of replication
   4162..5022    -  CDS            AmpR: β-lactamase; bla; confers resistance to ampicillin, carbenicillin, and related antibiotics
   5023..5127    -  promoter       AmpR promoter: bla
   5260..5440    -  LTR            5' LTR (truncated): truncated 5' long terminal repeat (LTR) from HIV-1
   5483..5593    -  CDS            nef (fragment): NEF_SIVS4 - Experimental evidence at protein level: Swiss-Prot protein existence level 1. Interferes with TCR signaling from the cell membrane. Interacts with CD247/TCRZ (TCR zeta chain) and exert potent down- regulation of cell surface TCR/CD3 complexes. From Simian immunodeficiency virus (isolate F236/smH4) (SIV-sm) (Simian immunodeficiency virus sooty mangabey monkey).
   5588..6176    -  misc_feature   WPRE: woodchuck hepatitis virus posttranscriptional regulatory element
   6190..6588    -  CDS            BSD: blasticidin S deaminase; Aspergillus terreus BSD; confers resistance to blasticidin
   6589..7174    -  misc_feature   IRES2: internal ribosome entry site (IRES) of the encephalomyocarditis virus (EMCV)
   7197..7424    -  CDS            ubiquitin: human ubiquitin C; Homo sapiens UBC
   7458..7523    -  CDS            3xFLAG: three tandem FLAG® epitope tags, followed by an enterokinase cleavage site
   7533..9911    -  CDS            Smo: SMO_MOUSE - Also known as Smoh. Experimental evidence at protein level: Swiss-Prot protein existence level 1. G protein-coupled receptor that probably associates with the patched protein (PTCH) to transduce the hedgehog's proteins signal. Binding of sonic hedgehog (SHH) to its receptor patched is thought to prevent normal inhibition by patched of smoothened (SMO) (By similarity). Required for the accumulation of KIF7, GLI2 and GLI3 in the cilia. Interacts with DLG5 at the ciliary base to induce the accumulation of KIF7 and GLI2 at the ciliary tip for GLI2 activation (PubMed:25644602). From Mus
  10004..84      -  promoter       CMV promoter (across the origin): human cytomegalovirus (CMV) immediate early promoter
