[The description below was written by a language model from this plasmid's Addgene catalogue record and pLannotate feature annotations shown in this document.]
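Description:
GP735 is a lentiviral transfer plasmid built on the pHAGE ("Phage") HIV-1-derived backbone for expressing a mouse Smoothened–ubiquitin fusion in mammalian cells. It is maintained in E. coli through a high-copy ColE1/pUC-type origin and an ampicillin resistance gene (β-lactamase with its own promoter). The viral portion carries the usual elements needed to package and integrate the transgene: truncated HIV-1 LTRs flanking the cassette, the Ψ packaging signal with an adjoining gag fragment, the Rev response element for Rev-dependent nuclear export of the genomic RNA, the cPPT/CTS, which aids nuclear import of the reverse-transcribed genome, and a WPRE upstream of the 3' LTR to enhance transcript stability and expression. Fragments of SV40 ori, an SV40 poly(A) signal and lac regulatory sequences in the annotation are backbone remnants.

The payload is driven by the CMV immediate-early enhancer/promoter and encodes mouse Smo carrying the W539L substitution, known as SmoM2, which the depositor notes causes basal cell carcinoma. Its C terminus is fused to a 3xFLAG epitope followed by a ubiquitin coding sequence annotated as human UBC, giving SmoM2-FLAG-Ub. Downstream, an EMCV IRES allows translation of blasticidin S deaminase from the same transcript, so transduced cells that survive blasticidin selection should also express the fusion protein. The FLAG tag permits detection or immunoprecipitation. Based on the associated publication title, the construct was used to examine how ubiquitin attached to Smoothened connects it to intraflagellar transport in the regulation of Hedgehog signaling.
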