Addgene plasmid #164537: GP735
Purpose: Expresses SmoM2-FLAG-Ub
Depositing lab: Gregory Pazour. Depositing organization: University of Massachusetts, Worcester. Publication: Ubiquitin links smoothened to intraflagellar transport to regulate Hedgehog signaling. Desai PB, Stuck MW, Lv B, Pazour GJ. J Cell Biol. 2020 Jul 6;219(7). pii: 151798. doi: 10.1083/jcb.201912104. PubMed 32435793.
Backbone
  Vector backbone: Phage lentivirus
  Vector type: Lentiviral
  Selectable markers: Blasticidin
Growth in bacteria
  Bacterial resistance: Ampicillin, 100 μg/mL
  Growth temperature: 37°C
  Growth strain: NEB Stable
  Copy number: High Copy
Gene/Insert
  Gene/Insert name: Smoothened W539L
  Species: M. musculus (mouse)
  Mutation: W539L
  Entrez Gene: Smo (a.k.a. E130215L21Rik, Smoh, bnb, smoothened)
  Promoter: CMV
  Tag / fusion protein: FLAG-Ub (C terminal on insert)
  Cloning method: Gibson Cloning
Terms and licenses: Academic/Nonprofit Terms; Industry Terms: Not Available to Industry
Depositor comments: SmoM2 protein causes basal cell carcinoma
How to cite: GP735 was a gift from Gregory Pazour (Addgene plasmid # 164537 ; http://n2t.net/addgene:164537 ; RRID:Addgene_164537)
